Addgene plasmid #77041: RBKS gRNA (BRDN0001145233)
Purpose: 3rd generation lentiviral gRNA plasmid targeting human RBKS
Depositing lab: John Doench & David Root. Depositing organization: Broad Institute. Publication: Optimized sgRNA design to maximize activity and minimize off-target effects of CRISPR-Cas9. Doench JG, Fusi N, Sullender M, Hegde M, Vaimberg EW, Donovan KF, Smith I, Tothova Z, Wilen C, Orchard R, Virgin HW, Listgarten J, Root DE. Nat Biotechnol. 2016 Jan 18. doi: 10.1038/nbt.3437. PubMed 26780180.
Backbone
  Vector backbone: lentiGuide-Puro
  Backbone manufacturer: Zhang Lab (Addgene plasmid # 52963)
  Vector type: Mammalian Expression, Lentiviral, CRISPR
  Selectable markers: Puromycin
Growth in bacteria
  Bacterial resistance: Ampicillin, 100 μg/mL
  Growth temperature: 37°C
  Growth strain: DH5alpha
  Copy number: High Copy
Gene/Insert
  Gene/Insert name: RBKS (alt names: RBKS; NM_001287580.1)
  gRNA/shRNA sequence: TTCTTTGGAAGCCCTAACAA
  Species: H. sapiens (human)
  Entrez Gene: RBKS (a.k.a. RBSK, RK)
  Promoter: hU6
  Cloning method: Unknown
  Sequencing primers: 5′ U6-F; 3′ pS2-R
Terms and licenses: Academic/Nonprofit Terms; Industry Terms: Not Available to Industry
Depositor comments: The gRNA was designed to target the following Genbank reference sequence(s): NM_001287580.1,NM_022128.2. Note that this plasmid does NOT contain Cas9. It should be used in conjunction with lentiCas9-Blast (Addgene #52962) or otherwise with cell lines already expressing Cas9. Browse the full kinome gRNA library at http://www.addgene.org/pooled-library/broadgpp-human-kinome/ or visit http://www.broadinstitute.org/rnai/public/ for detailed protocols and information.
How to cite: RBKS gRNA (BRDN0001145233) was a gift from John Doench & David Root (Addgene plasmid # 77041 ; http://n2t.net/addgene:77041 ; RRID:Addgene_77041)
