[The description below was written by a language model from this plasmid's Addgene catalogue record and pLannotate feature annotations shown in this document.]
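Description:
RBKS gRNA (BRDN0001145233) is a third-generation lentiviral CRISPR guide plasmid built on the lentiGuide-Puro backbone and designed to target human RBKS (ribokinase; also known as RBSK or RK). It is propagated in E. coli as a high-copy plasmid through a ColE1/pUC-type origin with ampicillin selection from the β-lactamase gene. The backbone also carries an f1 origin, an SV40 origin and poly(A) signal, and remnants of lac and phage promoter elements from the parental cloning vector.

The lentiviral portion begins with an RSV promoter fused to a truncated HIV-1 5' LTR, which drives Tat-independent production of the genomic RNA in packaging cells. This is followed by the Ψ packaging signal, a partial gag region, the Rev response element for nuclear export, and a cPPT/CTS. The cassette ends in a ΔU3 self-inactivating 3' LTR. Within the provirus, a human U6 RNA polymerase III promoter transcribes the RBKS-specific 20-nt spacer joined to the Streptococcus pyogenes Cas9 guide RNA scaffold. Downstream, the EF-1α core promoter with its intron A expresses puromycin N-acetyltransferase for selection of transduced mammalian cells, and a WPRE enhances transcript expression.

The plasmid does not encode Cas9, so it is meant to be used with a separate Cas9 vector such as lentiCas9-Blast or in cells that already express Cas9. The guide was designed against two RBKS reference transcripts and corresponds to a member of a human kinome gRNA library, created in work on optimised sgRNA design. Its typical use is RBKS knockout in human cells.
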