Features (pLannotate 1.2.2; 29 found; start..end, strand, type, name):
     14..80      +  CDS            small t antigen (fragment): SV40 (simian virus 40) small t antigen
    106..317     +  promoter       EF-1α core promoter: core promoter for human elongation factor EF-1α
    318..1256    +  intron         EF-1α intron A: intron upstream of the start codon of human EF-1α
   1278..1877    +  CDS            PuroR (fragment): puromycin N-acetyltransferase; pac from Streptomyces; confers resistance to puromycin
   1893..2481    +  misc_feature   WPRE: woodchuck hepatitis virus posttranscriptional regulatory element
   2532..2551    +  misc_feature   cPPT/CTS (fragment): central polypurine tract and central termination sequence of HIV-1
   2553..2786    +  LTR            3' LTR (ΔU3): self-inactivating 3' long terminal repeat (LTR) from HIV-1
   2864..2985    +  polyA_signal   SV40 poly(A) signal: SV40 polyadenylation signal
   3025..3160    +  rep_origin     SV40 ori: SV40 origin of replication
   3181..3199    -  promoter       T7 promoter: promoter for bacteriophage T7 RNA polymerase
   3207..3362    +  CDS            lacZα (fragment): LacZα fragment of β-galactosidase; lacZ fragment
   3367..3795    +  rep_origin     f1 ori (sequence partly withheld): f1 bacteriophage origin of replication; arrow indicates direction of (+) strand synthesis
   3848..3952    +  promoter       AmpR promoter: bla
   3953..4813    +  CDS            AmpR: β-lactamase; bla; confers resistance to ampicillin, carbenicillin, and related antibiotics
   4984..5572    +  rep_origin     ori: high-copy-number ColE1/pMB1/pBR322/pUC origin of replication
   5755..5847    +  CDS            lacI (fragment): lac repressor; lacI; The lac repressor binds to the lac operator to inhibit transcription in E. coli. This inhibition can be relieved by adding lactose or isopropyl-β-D-thiogalactopyranoside (IPTG).
   5860..5881    +  protein_bind   CAP binding site: CAP binding activates transcription in the presence of cAMP. E. coli catabolite activator protein
   5896..5926    +  promoter       lac promoter: promoter for the E. coli lac operon
   5934..5950    +  protein_bind   lac operator: The lac repressor binds to the lac operator to inhibit transcription in E. coli. This inhibition can be relieved by adding lactose or isopropyl-β-D-thiogalactopyranoside (IPTG). lac repressor encoded by lacI
   5995..6013    +  promoter       T3 promoter: promoter for bacteriophage T3 RNA polymerase
   6041..6267    +  promoter       RSV promoter: Rous sarcoma virus enhancer/promoter
   6268..6448    +  LTR            5' LTR (truncated): truncated 5' long terminal repeat (LTR) from HIV-1
   6495..6620    +  misc_feature   HIV-1 Ψ: packaging signal of human immunodeficiency virus type 1
   6604..6967    +  CDS            HIV-1 gag (fragment): gag protein from human immunodeficiency virus 1; gag
   7113..7346    +  misc_feature   RRE: The Rev response element (RRE) of HIV-1 allows for Rev-dependent mRNA export from the nucleus to the cytoplasm.
   7723..7749    +  CDS            Rev (fragment): human immunodeficiency virus 1 (HIV-1) Rev protein; rev; enhances nuclear export of unspliced and incompletely spliced viral mRNAs
   7753..7993    +  promoter       U6 promoter: RNA polymerase III promoter for human U6 snRNA
   8023..8098    +  misc_RNA       gRNA scaffold: guide RNA scaffold for the Streptococcus pyogenes CRISPR/Cas9 system
   8154..8271    +  misc_feature   cPPT/CTS: central polypurine tract and central termination sequence of HIV-1
>Addgene plasmid #77041 | RBKS gRNA (BRDN0001145233) | addgene full sequence | sequence record 187002 | Addgene Assembled Sequence
CCCGGGTGCAAAGATGGATAAAGTTTTAAACAGAGAGGAATCTTTGCAGCTAATGGACCTTCTAGGTCTT
GAAAGGAGTGGGAATTGGCTCCGGTGCCCGTCAGTGGGCAGAGCGCACATCGCCCACAGTCCCCGAGAAG
TTGGGGGGAGGGGTCGGCAATTGATCCGGTGCCTAGAGAAGGTGGCGCGGGGTAAACTGGGAAAGTGATG
TCGTGTACTGGCTCCGCCTTTTTCCCGAGGGTGGGGGAGAACCGTATATAAGTGCAGTAGTCGCCGTGAA
CGTTCTTTTTCGCAACGGGTTTGCCGCCAGAACACAGGTAAGTGCCGTGTGTGGTTCCCGCGGGCCTGGC
CTCTTTACGGGTTATGGCCCTTGCGTGCCTTGAATTACTTCCACCTGGCTGCAGTACGTGATTCTTGATC
CCGAGCTTCGGGTTGGAAGTGGGTGGGAGAGTTCGAGGCCTTGCGCTTAAGGAGCCCCTTCGCCTCGTGC
TTGAGTTGAGGCCTGGCCTGGGCGCTGGGGCCGCCGCGTGCGAATCTGGTGGCACCTTCGCGCCTGTCTC
GCTGCTTTCGATAAGTCTCTAGCCATTTAAAATTTTTGATGACCTGCTGCGACGCTTTTTTTCTGGCAAG
ATAGTCTTGTAAATGCGGGCCAAGATCTGCACACTGGTATTTCGGTTTTTGGGGCCGCGGGCGGCGACGG
GGCCCGTGCGTCCCAGCGCACATGTTCGGCGAGGCGGGGCCTGCGAGCGCGGCCACCGAGAATCGGACGG
GGGTAGTCTCAAGCTGGCCGGCCTGCTCTGGTGCCTGGCCTCGCGCCGCCGTGTATCGCCCCGCCCTGGG
CGGCAAGGCTGGCCCGGTCGGCACCAGTTGCGTGAGCGGAAAGATGGCCGCTTCCCGGCCCTGCTGCAGG
GAGCTCAAAATGGAGGACGCGGCGCTCGGGAGAGCGGGCGGGTGAGTCACCCACACAAAGGAAAAGGGCC
TTTCCGTCCTCAGCCGTCGCTTCATGTGACTCCACGGAGTACCGGGCGCCGTCCAGGCACCTCGATTAGT
TCTCGAGCTTTTGGAGTACGTCGTCTTTAGGTTGGGGGGAGGGGTTTTATGCGATGGAGTTTCCCCACAC
TGAGTGGGTGGAGACTGAAGTTAGGCCAGCTTGGCACTTGATGTAATTCTCCTTGGAATTTGCCCTTTTT
GAGTTTGGATCTTGGTTCATTCTCAAGCCTCAGACAGTGGTTCAAAGTTTTTTTCTTCCATTTCAGGTGT
CGTGACGTACGGCCACCATGACCGAGTACAAGCCCACGGTGCGCCTCGCCACCCGCGACGACGTCCCCAG
GGCCGTACGCACCCTCGCCGCCGCGTTCGCCGACTACCCCGCCACGCGCCACACCGTCGATCCGGACCGC
CACATCGAGCGGGTCACCGAGCTGCAAGAACTCTTCCTCACGCGCGTCGGGCTCGACATCGGCAAGGTGT
GGGTCGCGGACGACGGCGCCGCCGTGGCGGTCTGGACCACGCCGGAGAGCGTCGAAGCGGGGGCGGTGTT
CGCCGAGATCGGCCCGCGCATGGCCGAGTTGAGCGGTTCCCGGCTGGCCGCGCAGCAACAGATGGAAGGC
CTCCTGGCGCCGCACCGGCCCAAGGAGCCCGCGTGGTTCCTGGCCACCGTCGGAGTCTCGCCCGACCACC
AGGGCAAGGGTCTGGGCAGCGCCGTCGTGCTCCCCGGAGTGGAGGCGGCCGAGCGCGCCGGGGTGCCCGC
CTTCCTGGAGACCTCCGCGCCCCGCAACCTCCCCTTCTACGAGCGGCTCGGCTTCACCGTCACCGCCGAC
GTCGAGGTGCCCGAAGGACCGCGCACCTGGTGCATGACCCGCAAGCCCGGTGCCTGAACGCGTTAAGTCG
ACAATCAACCTCTGGATTACAAAATTTGTGAAAGATTGACTGGTATTCTTAACTATGTTGCTCCTTTTAC
GCTATGTGGATACGCTGCTTTAATGCCTTTGTATCATGCTATTGCTTCCCGTATGGCTTTCATTTTCTCC
TCCTTGTATAAATCCTGGTTGCTGTCTCTTTATGAGGAGTTGTGGCCCGTTGTCAGGCAACGTGGCGTGG
TGTGCACTGTGTTTGCTGACGCAACCCCCACTGGTTGGGGCATTGCCACCACCTGTCAGCTCCTTTCCGG
GACTTTCGCTTTCCCCCTCCCTATTGCCACGGCGGAACTCATCGCCGCCTGCCTTGCCCGCTGCTGGACA
GGGGCTCGGCTGTTGGGCACTGACAATTCCGTGGTGTTGTCGGGGAAATCATCGTCCTTTCCTTGGCTGC
TCGCCTGTGTTGCCACCTGGATTCTGCGCGGGACGTCCTTCTGCTACGTCCCTTCGGCCCTCAATCCAGC
GGACCTTCCTTCCCGCGGCCTGCTGCCGGCTCTGCGGCCTCTTCCGCGTCTTCGCCTTCGCCCTCAGACG
AGTCGGATCTCCCTTTGGGCCGCCTCCCCGCGTCGACTTTAAGACCAATGACTTACAAGGCAGCTGTAGA
TCTTAGCCACTTTTTAAAAGAAAAGGGGGGACTGGAAGGGCTAATTCACTCCCAACGAAGACAAGATCTG
CTTTTTGCTTGTACTGGGTCTCTCTGGTTAGACCAGATCTGAGCCTGGGAGCTCTCTGGCTAACTAGGGA
ACCCACTGCTTAAGCCTCAATAAAGCTTGCCTTGAGTGCTTCAAGTAGTGTGTGCCCGTCTGTTGTGTGA
CTCTGGTAACTAGAGATCCCTCAGACCCTTTTAGTCAGTGTGGAAAATCTCTAGCAGTACGTATAGTAGT
TCATGTCATCTTATTATTCAGTATTTATAACTTGCAAAGAAATGAATATCAGAGAGTGAGAGGAACTTGT
TTATTGCAGCTTATAATGGTTACAAATAAAGCAATAGCATCACAAATTTCACAAATAAAGCATTTTTTTC
ACTGCATTCTAGTTGTGGTTTGTCCAAACTCATCAATGTATCTTATCATGTCTGGCTCTAGCTATCCCGC
CCCTAACTCCGCCCATCCCGCCCCTAACTCCGCCCAGTTCCGCCCATTCTCCGCCCCATGGCTGACTAAT
TTTTTTTATTTATGCAGAGGCCGAGGCCGCCTCGGCCTCTGAGCTATTCCAGAAGTAGTGAGGAGGCTTT
TTTGGAGGCCTAGGGACGTACCCAATTCGCCCTATAGTGAGTCGTATTACGCGCGCTCACTGGCCGTCGT
TTTACAACGTCGTGACTGGGAAAACCCTGGCGTTACCCAACTTAATCGCCTTGCAGCACATCCCCCTTTC
GCCAGCTGGCGTAATAGCGAAGAGGCCCGCACCGATCGCCCTTCCCAACAGTTGCGCAGCCTGAATGGCG
AATGGG
[124 nt withheld, positions 3367-3490]
C
[91 nt withheld, positions 3492-3582]
A
[49 nt withheld, positions 3584-3632]
CCTTTGACGTTGGAGTCCACGTTCTTT
[37 nt withheld, positions 3660-3696]
ACCCTATCTCGGTCTATTCTTTTGATTTATAAGGGATTTTGCCGATTTCGGCCTATTGGTTAAAAAATGA
GCTGATTTAACAAAAATTTAACGCGAATTTTAACAAAATATTAACGCTTACAATTTAGGTGGCACTTTTC
GGGGAAATGTGCGCGGAACCCCTATTTGTTTATTTTTCTAAATACATTCAAATATGTATCCGCTCATGAG
ACAATAACCCTGATAAATGCTTCAATAATATTGAAAAAGGAAGAGTATGAGTATTCAACATTTCCGTGTC
GCCCTTATTCCCTTTTTTGCGGCATTTTGCCTTCCTGTTTTTGCTCACCCAGAAACGCTGGTGAAAGTAA
AAGATGCTGAAGATCAGTTGGGTGCACGAGTGGGTTACATCGAACTGGATCTCAACAGCGGTAAGATCCT
TGAGAGTTTTCGCCCCGAAGAACGTTTTCCAATGATGAGCACTTTTAAAGTTCTGCTATGTGGCGCGGTA
TTATCCCGTATTGACGCCGGGCAAGAGCAACTCGGTCGCCGCATACACTATTCTCAGAATGACTTGGTTG
AGTACTCACCAGTCACAGAAAAGCATCTTACGGATGGCATGACAGTAAGAGAATTATGCAGTGCTGCCAT
AACCATGAGTGATAACACTGCGGCCAACTTACTTCTGACAACGATCGGAGGACCGAAGGAGCTAACCGCT
TTTTTGCACAACATGGGGGATCATGTAACTCGCCTTGATCGTTGGGAACCGGAGCTGAATGAAGCCATAC
CAAACGACGAGCGTGACACCACGATGCCTGTAGCAATGGCAACAACGTTGCGCAAACTATTAACTGGCGA
ACTACTTACTCTAGCTTCCCGGCAACAATTAATAGACTGGATGGAGGCGGATAAAGTTGCAGGACCACTT
CTGCGCTCGGCCCTTCCGGCTGGCTGGTTTATTGCTGATAAATCTGGAGCCGGTGAGCGTGGGTCTCGCG
GTATCATTGCAGCACTGGGGCCAGATGGTAAGCCCTCCCGTATCGTAGTTATCTACACGACGGGGAGTCA
GGCAACTATGGATGAACGAAATAGACAGATCGCTGAGATAGGTGCCTCACTGATTAAGCATTGGTAACTG
TCAGACCAAGTTTACTCATATATACTTTAGATTGATTTAAAACTTCATTTTTAATTTAAAAGGATCTAGG
TGAAGATCCTTTTTGATAATCTCATGACCAAAATCCCTTAACGTGAGTTTTCGTTCCACTGAGCGTCAGA
CCCCGTAGAAAAGATCAAAGGATCTTCTTGAGATCCTTTTTTTCTGCGCGTAATCTGCTGCTTGCAAACA
AAAAAACCACCGCTACCAGCGGTGGTTTGTTTGCCGGATCAAGAGCTACCAACTCTTTTTCCGAAGGTAA
CTGGCTTCAGCAGAGCGCAGATACCAAATACTGTTCTTCTAGTGTAGCCGTAGTTAGGCCACCACTTCAA
GAACTCTGTAGCACCGCCTACATACCTCGCTCTGCTAATCCTGTTACCAGTGGCTGCTGCCAGTGGCGAT
AAGTCGTGTCTTACCGGGTTGGACTCAAGACGATAGTTACCGGATAAGGCGCAGCGGTCGGGCTGAACGG
GGGGTTCGTGCACACAGCCCAGCTTGGAGCGAACGACCTACACCGAACTGAGATACCTACAGCGTGAGCT
ATGAGAAAGCGCCACGCTTCCCGAAGGGAGAAAGGCGGACAGGTATCCGGTAAGCGGCAGGGTCGGAACA
GGAGAGCGCACGAGGGAGCTTCCAGGGGGAAACGCCTGGTATCTTTATAGTCCTGTCGGGTTTCGCCACC
TCTGACTTGAGCGTCGATTTTTGTGATGCTCGTCAGGGGGGCGGAGCCTATGGAAAAACGCCAGCAACGC
GGCCTTTTTACGGTTCCTGGCCTTTTGCTGGCCTTTTGCTCACATGTTCTTTCCTGCGTTATCCCCTGAT
TCTGTGGATAACCGTATTACCGCCTTTGAGTGAGCTGATACCGCTCGCCGCAGCCGAACGACCGAGCGCA
GCGAGTCAGTGAGCGAGGAAGCGGAAGAGCGCCCAATACGCAAACCGCCTCTCCCCGCGCGTTGGCCGAT
TCATTAATGCAGCTGGCACGACAGGTTTCCCGACTGGAAAGCGGGCAGTGAGCGCAACGCAATTAATGTG
AGTTAGCTCACTCATTAGGCACCCCAGGCTTTACACTTTATGCTTCCGGCTCGTATGTTGTGTGGAATTG
TGAGCGGATAACAATTTCACACAGGAAACAGCTATGACCATGATTACGCCAAGCGCGCAATTAACCCTCA
CTAAAGGGAACAAAAGCTGGAGCTGCAAGCTTAATGTAGTCTTATGCAATACTCTTGTAGTCTTGCAACA
TGGTAACGATGAGTTAGCAACATGCCTTACAAGGAGAGAAAAAGCACCGTGCATGCCGATTGGTGGAAGT
AAGGTGGTACGATCGTGCCTTATTAGGAAGGCAACAGACGGGTCTGACATGGATTGGACGAACCACTGAA
TTGCCGCATTGCAGAGATATTGTATTTAAGTGCCTAGCTCGATACATAAACGGGTCTCTCTGGTTAGACC
AGATCTGAGCCTGGGAGCTCTCTGGCTAACTAGGGAACCCACTGCTTAAGCCTCAATAAAGCTTGCCTTG
AGTGCTTCAAGTAGTGTGTGCCCGTCTGTTGTGTGACTCTGGTAACTAGAGATCCCTCAGACCCTTTTAG
TCAGTGTGGAAAATCTCTAGCAGTGGCGCCCGAACAGGGACTTGAAAGCGAAAGGGAAACCAGAGGAGCT
CTCTCGACGCAGGACTCGGCTTGCTGAAGCGCGCACGGCAAGAGGCGAGGGGCGGCGACTGGTGAGTACG
CCAAAAATTTTGACTAGCGGAGGCTAGAAGGAGAGAGATGGGTGCGAGAGCGTCAGTATTAAGCGGGGGA
GAATTAGATCGCGATGGGAAAAAATTCGGTTAAGGCCAGGGGGAAAGAAAAAATATAAATTAAAACATAT
AGTATGGGCAAGCAGGGAGCTAGAACGATTCGCAGTTAATCCTGGCCTGTTAGAAACATCAGAAGGCTGT
AGACAAATACTGGGACAGCTACAACCATCCCTTCAGACAGGATCAGAAGAACTTAGATCATTATATAATA
CAGTAGCAACCCTCTATTGTGTGCATCAAAGGATAGAGATAAAAGACACCAAGGAAGCTTTAGACAAGAT
AGAGGAAGAGCAAAACAAAAGTAAGACCACCGCACAGCAAGCGGCCGCTGATCTTCAGACCTGGAGGAGG
AGATATGAGGGACAATTGGAGAAGTGAATTATATAAATATAAAGTAGTAAAAATTGAACCATTAGGAGTA
GCACCCACCAAGGCAAAGAGAAGAGTGGTGCAGAGAGAAAAAAGAGCAGTGGGAATAGGAGCTTTGTTCC
TTGGGTTCTTGGGAGCAGCAGGAAGCACTATGGGCGCAGCGTCAATGACGCTGACGGTACAGGCCAGACA
ATTATTGTCTGGTATAGTGCAGCAGCAGAACAATTTGCTGAGGGCTATTGAGGCGCAACAGCATCTGTTG
CAACTCACAGTCTGGGGCATCAAGCAGCTCCAGGCAAGAATCCTGGCTGTGGAAAGATACCTAAAGGATC
AACAGCTCCTGGGGATTTGGGGTTGCTCTGGAAAACTCATTTGCACCACTGCTGTGCCTTGGAATGCTAG
TTGGAGTAATAAATCTCTGGAACAGATTTGGAATCACACGACCTGGATGGAGTGGGACAGAGAAATTAAC
AATTACACAAGCTTAATACACTCCTTAATTGAAGAATCGCAAAACCAGCAAGAAAAGAATGAACAAGAAT
TATTGGAATTAGATAAATGGGCAAGTTTGTGGAATTGGTTTAACATAACAAATTGGCTGTGGTATATAAA
ATTATTCATAATGATAGTAGGAGGCTTGGTAGGTTTAAGAATAGTTTTTGCTGTACTTTCTATAGTGAAT
AGAGTTAGGCAGGGATATTCACCATTATCGTTTCAGACCCACCTCCCAACCCCGAGGGGACCCAGAGAGG
GCCTATTTCCCATGATTCCTTCATATTTGCATATACGATACAAGGCTGTTAGAGAGATAATTAGAATTAA
TTTGACTGTAAACACAAAGATATTAGTACAAAATACGTGACGTAGAAAGTAATAATTTCTTGGGTAGTTT
GCAGTTTTAAAATTATGTTTTAAAATGGACTATCATATGCTTACCGTAACTTGAAAGTATTTCGATTTCT
TGGCTTTATATATCTTGTGGAAAGGACGAAACACCGTTCTTTGGAAGCCCTAACAAGTTTTAGAGCTAGA
AATAGCAAGTTAAAATAAGGCTAGTCCGTTATCAACTTGAAAAAGTGGCACCGAGTCGGTGCTTTTTTAA
GCTTGGCGTAACTAGATCTTGAGACAAATGGCAGTATTCATCCACAATTTTAAAAGAAAAGGGGGGATTG
GGGGGTACAGTGCAGGGGAAAGAATAGTAGACATAATAGCAACAGACATACAAACTAAAGAATTACAAAA
ACAAATTACAAAAATTCAAAATTTTCGGGTTTATTACAGGGACAGCAGAGATCCACTTTGGCGCCGGCTC
GAGGGGG
