>Addgene plasmid #77041 | RBKS gRNA (BRDN0001145233) | depositor partial sequence | sequence record 144501 | Target Sequence
TTCTTTGGAAGCCCTAACAA
