>Addgene plasmid #77041 | RBKS gRNA (BRDN0001145233) | addgene partial sequence | sequence record 187001 | hU6-F
TAGAAAGTAATAATTTCTTGGGTAGTTTGCAGTTTTAAAATTATGTTTTAAAATGGACTATCATATGCTT
ACCGTAACTTGAAAGTATTTCGATTTCTTGGCTTTATATATCTTGTGGAAAGGACGAAACACCGTTCTTT
GGAAGCCCTAACAAGTTTTAGAGCTAGAAATAGCAAGTTAAAATAAGGCTAGTCCGTTATCAACTTGAAA
AAGTGGCACCGAGTCGGTGCTTTTTTAAGCTTGGCGTAACTAGATCTTGAGACAAATGGCAGTATTCATC
CACAATTTTAAAAGAAAAGGGGGGATTGGGGGGTACAGTGCAGGGGAAAGAATAGTAGACATAATAGCAA
CAGACATACAAACTAAAGAATTACAAAAACAAATTACAAAAATTCAAAATTTTCGGGTTTATTACAGGGA
CAGCAGAGATCCACTTTGGCGCCGGCTCGAGGGGGCCCGGGTGCAAAGATGGATAAAGTTTTAAACAGAG
AGGAATCTTTGCAGCTAATGGACCTTCTAGGTCTTGAAAGGAGTGGGAATTGGCTCCGGTGCCCGTCAGT
GGGCAGAGCG
